>Addgene plasmid #67385 | pDEST14-ARL14 | addgene partial sequence | sequence record 118974 | T7 5'-TAATACGACTCACTATAGGG-3'
AAAAAGCAGGCTTAGAAGGAGATAGAACCATGGGTTCGCTGGGTTCTAAAAATCCGCAAACCAAACAAGC
CCAAGTTCTTCTTTTGGGACTTGACTCAGCTGGGAAGTCTACTCTCCTTTATAAATTAAAGCTTGCTAAG
GATATTACCACCATCCCTACAATAGGTTTCAATGTGGAAATGATCGAGTTGGAAAGGAATTTTTCACTCA
CAGTCTGGGATGTTGGAGGACAGGAAAAAATGAGAACTGTTTGGGGCTGTTACTGTGAGAACACCGATGG
GCTGGTGTATGTTGTGGACAGTACAGACAAACAGCGACTGGAAGAGTCTCAGAGACAGTTTGAGCACATT
TTGAAGAATGAACACATTAAAAATGTGCCTGTTGTTCTATTAGCCAACAAACAAGACATGCCTGGAGCTC
TGACTGCTGAGGACATCACCAGAATGTTCAAAGTGAAGAAGCTTTGCAGTGACCGGAACTGGTATGTGCA
ACCCTGCTGTGCCCTCACAGGGGAGGGGCTGGCCCAGGGGTTCAGGAAATTAACTGGATTTGTGAAGAGC
CACATGAAATCAAGAGGAGACACTTTGGCGTTCTTCAAGCAGAACTGATAGGACCCAGCTTTCTTGTACA
AAGTGGTGATGATCCGGCTGCTAACAAAGCCCGAAAGGAAGCTGAGTTGGCTGCTGCCACCGCTGAGCAA
TAACTAGCATAACCCCTTGGGGCCTCTAAACGGGTCTTGAGGGGTTTTTTGCTGAAAGGAGGAACTATAT
CCGGATATCCACAGGACGGGTGTGGTCGCCATGATCGCGTAGTCGATAGTGGCTCCAAGTAGCGAAGCGA
GCAGGACTGGGCGGCGGCCAAAGCGGTCGGACAGTGCTCCGAGAACGGGTGCGCATAGAAATTGCATCAA
CGCATATAGCGCTAGCAGCACGCCCATAGTGAACTGGCGATGCTGTCGGAATGGACGAT
