[The description below was written by a language model from this plasmid's Addgene catalogue record.]
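Description:
pDEST14-ARL14 is a bacterial expression plasmid built on the pDEST14 Gateway destination backbone and intended for producing human ARL14 (also known as ARF7), a member of the ARF family of small regulatory GTPases, in E. coli. The human ARL14 open reading frame was introduced by Gateway recombinational cloning, placing it under control of a T7 promoter. Transcription therefore depends on T7 RNA polymerase, which must be supplied by a suitable expression host, while ordinary cloning strains such as DH5alpha serve only for propagation. The use of a T7 terminator sequencing primer suggests a T7 terminator lies downstream of the insert. The plasmid is maintained at high copy number and selected with ampicillin. No feature table accompanies the record, so the origin of replication and the exact arrangement of recombination sites flanking the insert are not documented here.

The stated purpose is expression of native ARL14, meaning the protein is produced without an affinity or epitope tag, and none is listed. This matters for ARF family GTPases, where terminal extensions can interfere with function. The insert carries a recorded C-to-T change at base pair 172, giving an L58F substitution. The record does not say whether this is a natural variant or a cloning artefact, so users should take it into account when interpreting results. The construct belongs to a toolbox of plasmids for expression or knockdown of human ARF, ARL and SAR GTPases, and it is typically used to generate untagged recombinant ARL14 for purification and biochemical study.
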