Addgene plasmid #67385: pDEST14-ARL14
Purpose: Expression of native hArl14 in E. coli
Depositing lab: Richard Kahn. Depositing organization: Emory University. Publication: Tool box: Plasmids for the expression or knockdown of human ARF Family GTPases (ARF/ARL/SAR) and their co-expression in bacteria with N-myristoyltransferases. Kerr SC, Kahn RA. Cell Logist. 2015 Sep 21;5(3):e1090523. doi: 10.1080/21592799.2015.1090523. eCollection 2015 Jul-Sep. PubMed 27057421.
Backbone
  Vector backbone: pDEST14
  Backbone manufacturer: Life Technologies
  Vector type: Bacterial Expression
Growth in bacteria
  Bacterial resistance: Ampicillin, 100 μg/mL
  Growth temperature: 37°C
  Growth strain: DH5alpha
  Copy number: High Copy
Gene/Insert
  Gene/Insert name: ARL14 (alt name: pRK17s-D14)
  Species: H. sapiens (human)
  Mutation: bp 172 C to T; aa L58F
  Entrez Gene: ARL14 (a.k.a. ARF7)
  Promoter: T7
  Cloning method: Gateway Cloning
  Sequencing primers: 5′ T7; 3′ T7-term
Terms and licenses: Academic/Nonprofit Terms; Industry Terms: Not Available to Industry
How to cite: pDEST14-ARL14 was a gift from Richard Kahn (Addgene plasmid # 67385 ; http://n2t.net/addgene:67385 ; RRID:Addgene_67385)
